Addgene plasmid #246255: CMV-mEGFP-Rab5a(S34N)
Purpose: Rab5a (Dominant negative)
Depositing lab: Ryohei Yasuda. Depositing organization: Max Planck Florida Institute. Publication: Rab10 inactivation promotes AMPAR trafficking and spine enlargement during long-term potentiation. Wang J, Nishiyama J, Parra-Bueno P, Okaz E, Oz G, Liu X, Watabe T, Suponitsky-Kroyter I, McGraw TE, Szatmari EM, Yasuda R. Elife. 2025 Sep 23;13:RP103879. doi: 10.7554/eLife.103879. PubMed 40986440.
Backbone
  Vector backbone: C1
  Backbone size w/o insert (bp): 3974
  Vector type: Mammalian Expression
  Selectable markers: Neomycin (select with G418)
Growth in bacteria
  Bacterial resistance: Kanamycin, 50 μg/mL
  Growth temperature: 37°C
  Growth strain: DH5alpha
  Copy number: High Copy
Gene/Insert
  Gene/Insert name: mEGFP-Rab5a(S34N)
  Species: R. norvegicus (rat)
  Insert size (bp): 1383
  Mutation: S34N
  Entrez Gene: Rab5a
  Promoter: CMV
  Cloning method: Restriction Enzyme; 5′ cloning site Unknown (unknown if destroyed)
Terms and licenses: Academic/Nonprofit Terms; Industry Terms: Not Available to Industry
How to cite: CMV-mEGFP-Rab5a(S34N) was a gift from Ryohei Yasuda (Addgene plasmid # 246255 ; http://n2t.net/addgene:246255 ; RRID:Addgene_246255)
