[The description below was written by a language model from this plasmid's Addgene catalogue record and pLannotate feature annotations shown in this document.]
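Description:
CMV-mEGFP-Rab5a(S34N) is a mammalian expression plasmid built on a C1-type backbone, in which the fluorescent protein sits upstream of the cloning site so that the gene of interest is fused at its N-terminus. The human cytomegalovirus immediate early enhancer and promoter drive a single open reading frame consisting of monomeric EGFP, a short linker derived from the remnant of the multiple cloning site, and rat Rab5a, followed by an SV40 polyadenylation signal. The Rab5a coding sequence carries the S34N substitution, and the record describes the construct as a dominant-negative form. Rab5a is a small GTPase that cycles between GTP-bound active and GDP-bound inactive states to regulate membrane trafficking, and mutations of this type in Rab GTPases are generally understood to favour the inactive, GDP-bound state. The automated annotation matched the insert to the mouse Rab5a protein entry, whereas the catalogue lists the species as rat. This most likely reflects close sequence similarity between the orthologues.

The plasmid is propagated in E. coli from a high-copy ColE1/pUC-type origin and also contains an f1 phage origin. A single Tn5 aminoglycoside phosphotransferase gene (NeoR/KanR) serves both hosts: a bacterial bla-type promoter gives kanamycin resistance in bacteria, and the adjacent SV40 enhancer/early promoter, with an HSV TK polyadenylation signal, allows G418 selection of transfected mammalian cells. Small fragments annotated as large T antigen, ble and bGH poly(A) appear to be backbone remnants or partial matches rather than functional elements. The construct allows Rab5a function to be perturbed while expressing cells are identified by green fluorescence. The associated publication concerns Rab GTPase signalling in AMPA receptor trafficking and dendritic spine enlargement during long-term potentiation.
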