Features (pLannotate 1.2.2; 16 found; start..end, strand, type, name):
     33..336     +  enhancer       CMV enhancer: human cytomegalovirus immediate early enhancer
    337..540     +  promoter       CMV promoter: human cytomegalovirus (CMV) immediate early promoter
    585..1301    +  CDS            mEGFP: mEGFP is a basic (constitutively fluorescent) green fluorescent protein published in 2002, derived from Aequorea victoria. It has moderate acid sensitivity.
   1302..1323    +  misc_feature   MCS (fragment): multiple cloning site
   1326..1967    +  CDS            Rab5a: RAB5A_MOUSE - Also known as nnyRab5a. Experimental evidence at protein level: Swiss-Prot protein existence level 1. Small GTPase which cycles between active GTP-bound and inactive GDP-bound states. In its active state, binds to a variety of effector proteins to regulate cellular responses such as of intracellular membrane trafficking, from the formation of transport vesicles to their fusion with membranes. Active GTP-bound form is able to recruit to membranes different sets of downstream effectors directly responsible for vesicle formation, movement, tethering and fusion. RAB5A is required for
   2010..2094    +  CDS            large T antigen (fragment): large T antigen from SV40 (simian virus 40)
   2117..2238    +  polyA_signal   SV40 poly(A) signal: SV40 polyadenylation signal
   2272..2700    -  rep_origin     f1 ori (sequence partly withheld): f1 bacteriophage origin of replication; arrow indicates direction of (+) strand synthesis
   2727..2831    +  promoter       AmpR promoter: bla
   2833..3190    +  promoter       SV40 promoter: SV40 enhancer and early promoter
   3225..4019    +  CDS            NeoR/KanR: aminoglycoside phosphotransferase from Tn5; aph(3')-II (or nptII); confers resistance to neomycin, kanamycin, and G418 (Geneticin®)
   4040..4192    +  CDS            ble (fragment): BLE_KLEPN - Experimental evidence at protein level: Swiss-Prot protein existence level 1. Binding protein with a strong affinity to the bleomycin family of antibiotics. Binds to CL990; an antimitotic-antibiotic compound. From Klebsiella pneumoniae.
   4251..4298    +  polyA_signal   HSV TK poly(A) signal: herpes simplex virus thymidine kinase polyadenylation signal (Cole and Stacy, 1985)
   4389..4405    -  polyA_signal   bGH poly(A) signal (fragment): bovine growth hormone polyadenylation signal
   4627..5215    +  rep_origin     ori: high-copy-number ColE1/pMB1/pBR322/pUC origin of replication
   5330..5357    +  enhancer       CMV enhancer (fragment): human cytomegalovirus immediate early enhancer
>Addgene plasmid #246255 | CMV-mEGFP-Rab5a(S34N) | addgene full sequence | sequence record 489525 | Addgene NGS Result
TCATTAGTTCATAGCCCATATATGGAGTTCCGCGTTACATAACTTACGGTAAATGGCCCGCCTGGCTGAC
CGCCCAACGACCCCCGCCCATTGACGTCAATAATGACGTATGTTCCCATAGTAACGCCAATAGGGACTTT
CCATTGACGTCAATGGGTGGAGTATTTACGGTAAACTGCCCACTTGGCAGTACATCAAGTGTATCATATG
CCAAGTACGCCCCCTATTGACGTCAATGACGGTAAATGGCCCGCCTGGCATTATGCCCAGTACATGACCT
TATGGGACTTTCCTACTTGGCAGTACATCTACGTATTAGTCATCGCTATTACCATGGTGATGCGGTTTTG
GCAGTACATCAATGGGCGTGGATAGCGGTTTGACTCACGGGGATTTCCAAGTCTCCACCCCATTGACGTC
AATGGGAGTTTGTTTTGGCACCAAAATCAACGGGACTTTCCAAAATGTCGTAACAACTCCGCCCCATTGA
CGCAAATGGGCGGTAGGCGTGTACGGTGGGAGGTCTATATAAGCAGAGCTGGTTTAGTGAACCGTCAGAT
CCGCTAGCGCTACCGGTCGCCACCATGGTGAGCAAGGGCGAGGAGCTGTTCACCGGGGTGGTGCCCATCC
TGGTCGAGCTGGACGGCGACGTAAACGGCCACAAGTTCAGCGTGTCCGGCGAGGGCGAGGGCGATGCCAC
CTACGGCAAGCTGACCCTGAAGTTCATCTGCACCACCGGCAAGCTGCCCGTGCCCTGGCCCACCCTCGTG
ACCACCCTGACCTACGGCGTGCAGTGCTTCAGCCGCTACCCCGACCACATGAAGCAGCACGACTTCTTCA
AGTCCGCCATGCCCGAAGGCTACGTCCAGGAGCGCACCATCTTCTTCAAGGACGACGGCAACTACAAGAC
CCGCGCCGAGGTGAAGTTCGAGGGCGACACCCTGGTGAACCGCATCGAGCTGAAGGGCATCGACTTCAAG
GAGGACGGCAACATCCTGGGGCACAAGCTGGAGTACAACTACAACAGCCACAACGTCTATATCATGGCCG
ACAAGCAGAAGAACGGCATCAAGGTGAACTTCAAGATCCGCCACAACATCGAGGACGGCAGCGTGCAGCT
CGCCGACCACTACCAGCAGAACACCCCCATCGGCGACGGCCCCGTGCTGCTGCCCGACAACCACTACCTG
AGCACCCAGTCCAAGCTGAGCAAAGACCCCAACGAGAAGCGCGATCACATGGTCCTGCTGGAGTTCGTGA
CCGCCGCCGGGATCACTCTCGGCATGGACGAGCTGTACAAGTCCGGACTCAGATCTCGAGCTCGGGCTAA
TCGAGGAGCAACAAGACCCAACGGGCCAAATACTGGAAATAAAATATGCCAGTTCAAACTGGTTCTTCTA
GGAGAGTCTGCTGTTGGCAAAAACAGTCTGGTGCTTCGCTTTGTGAAAGGCCAATTTCATGAGTTTCAAG
AGAGTACCATTGGGGCTGCCTTTCTAACCCAAACTGTGTGTCTTGATGACACAACAGTAAAATTTGAAAT
ATGGGATACAGCTGGCCAAGAACGGTATCATAGCCTAGCACCAATGTACTACCGAGGAGCACAAGCCGCC
ATAGTTGTGTATGATATTACAAATGAGGAGTCCTTTTCGAGAGCAAAAAACTGGGTTAAAGAACTTCAAA
GGCAAGCAAGTCCTAATATTGTGATAGCTTTGTCAGGAAACAAGGCTGACTTAGCAAATAAAAGAGCTGT
TGACTTCCAGGAAGCACAGTCCTATGCAGATGACAACAGCTTATTATTTATGGAGACATCAGCTAAGACA
TCAATGAATGTAAATGAAATATTTATGGCAATAGCTAAAAAGCTGCCAAAGAACGAACCACAAAATCCAG
GCGCAAACTCAGCCAGAGGACGAGGAGTAGACCTTACTGAGCCTGCACAGCCAGCCAGAAGCCAGTGTTG
TAGTAACTAAGGATCCGCGGCCGCTAGGGATCCACCGGATCTAGATAACTGATCATAATCAGCCATACCA
CATTTGTAGAGGTTTTACTTGCTTTAAAAAACCTCCCACACCTCCCCCTGAACCTGAAACATAAAATGAA
TGCAATTGTTGTTGTTAACTTGTTTATTGCAGCTTATAATGGTTACAAATAAAGCAATAGCATCACAAAT
TTCACAAATAAAGCATTTTTTTCACTGCATTCTAGTTGTGGTTTGTCCAAACTCATCAATGTATCTTAAC
GCGTAAATTGTAAGCGTTAATATTTTGTTAAAATTCGCGTTAAATTTTTGTTAAATCAGCTCATTTTTTA
ACCAATAGGCCGAAATCGGCAAAATCCCTTATAAATCAAAAGAATAGACCGAGATAGGGT
[37 nt withheld, positions 2371-2407]
AAAGAACGTGGACTCCAACGTCAAAGG
[49 nt withheld, positions 2435-2483]
T
[91 nt withheld, positions 2485-2575]
G
[124 nt withheld, positions 2577-2700]
CAGGTGGCACTTTTCGGGGAAATGTGCGCGGAACCCCTATTTGTTTATTTTTCTAAATACATTCAAATAT
GTATCCGCTCATGAGACAATAACCCTGATAAATGCTTCAATAATATTGAAAAAGGAAGAGTCCTGAGGCG
GAAAGAACCAGCTGTGGAATGTGTGTCAGTTAGGGTGTGGAAAGTCCCCAGGCTCCCCAGCAGGCAGAAG
TATGCAAAGCATGCATCTCAATTAGTCAGCAACCAGGTGTGGAAAGTCCCCAGGCTCCCCAGCAGGCAGA
AGTATGCAAAGCATGCATCTCAATTAGTCAGCAACCATAGTCCCGCCCCTAACTCCGCCCATCCCGCCCC
TAACTCCGCCCAGTTCCGCCCATTCTCCGCCCCATGGCTGACTAATTTTTTTTATTTATGCAGAGGCCGA
GGCCGCCTCGGCCTCTGAGCTATTCCAGAAGTAGTGAGGAGGCTTTTTTGGAGGCCTAGGCTTTTGCAAA
GATCGATCAAGAGACAGGATGAGGATCGTTTCGCATGATTGAACAAGATGGATTGCACGCAGGTTCTCCG
GCCGCTTGGGTGGAGAGGCTATTCGGCTATGACTGGGCACAACAGACAATCGGCTGCTCTGATGCCGCCG
TGTTCCGGCTGTCAGCGCAGGGGCGCCCGGTTCTTTTTGTCAAGACCGACCTGTCCGGTGCCCTGAATGA
ACTGCAAGACGAGGCAGCGCGGCTATCGTGGCTGGCCACGACGGGCGTTCCTTGCGCAGCTGTGCTCGAC
GTTGTCACTGAAGCGGGAAGGGACTGGCTGCTATTGGGCGAAGTGCCGGGGCAGGATCTCCTGTCATCTC
ACCTTGCTCCTGCCGAGAAAGTATCCATCATGGCTGATGCAATGCGGCGGCTGCATACGCTTGATCCGGC
TACCTGCCCATTCGACCACCAAGCGAAACATCGCATCGAGCGAGCACGTACTCGGATGGAAGCCGGTCTT
GTCGATCAGGATGATCTGGACGAAGAGCATCAGGGGCTCGCGCCAGCCGAACTGTTCGCCAGGCTCAAGG
CGAGCATGCCCGACGGCGAGGATCTCGTCGTGACCCATGGCGATGCCTGCTTGCCGAATATCATGGTGGA
AAATGGCCGCTTTTCTGGATTCATCGACTGTGGCCGGCTGGGTGTGGCGGACCGCTATCAGGACATAGCG
TTGGCTACCCGTGATATTGCTGAAGAGCTTGGCGGCGAATGGGCTGACCGCTTCCTCGTGCTTTACGGTA
TCGCCGCTCCCGATTCGCAGCGCATCGCCTTCTATCGCCTTCTTGACGAGTTCTTCTGAGCGGGACTCTG
GGGTTCGAAATGACCGACCAAGCGACGCCCAACCTGCCATCACGAGATTTCGATTCCACCGCCGCCTTCT
ATGAAAGGTTGGGCTTCGGAATCGTTTTCCGGGACGCCGGCTGGATGATCCTCCAGCGCGGGGATCTCAT
GCTGGAGTTCTTCGCCCACCCTAGGGGGAGGCTAACTGAAACACGGAAGGAGACAATACCGGAAGGAACC
CGCGCTATGACGGCAATAAAAAGACAGAATAAAACGCACGGTGTTGGGTCGTTTGTTCATAAACGCGGGG
TTCGGTCCCAGGGCTGGCACTCTGTCGATACCCCACCGAGACCCCATTGGGGCCAATACGCCCGCGTTTC
TTCCTTTTCCCCACCCCACCCCCCAAGTTCGGGTGAAGGCCCAGGGCTCGCAGCCAACGTCGGGGCGGCA
GGCCCTGCCATAGCCTCAGGTTACTCATATATACTTTAGATTGATTTAAAACTTCATTTTTAATTTAAAA
GGATCTAGGTGAAGATCCTTTTTGATAATCTCATGACCAAAATCCCTTAACGTGAGTTTTCGTTCCACTG
AGCGTCAGACCCCGTAGAAAAGATCAAAGGATCTTCTTGAGATCCTTTTTTTCTGCGCGTAATCTGCTGC
TTGCAAACAAAAAAACCACCGCTACCAGCGGTGGTTTGTTTGCCGGATCAAGAGCTACCAACTCTTTTTC
CGAAGGTAACTGGCTTCAGCAGAGCGCAGATACCAAATACTGTTCTTCTAGTGTAGCCGTAGTTAGGCCA
CCACTTCAAGAACTCTGTAGCACCGCCTACATACCTCGCTCTGCTAATCCTGTTACCAGTGGCTGCTGCC
AGTGGCGATAAGTCGTGTCTTACCGGGTTGGACTCAAGACGATAGTTACCGGATAAGGCGCAGCGGTCGG
GCTGAACGGGGGGTTCGTGCACACAGCCCAGCTTGGAGCGAACGACCTACACCGAACTGAGATACCTACA
GCGTGAGCTATGAGAAAGCGCCACGCTTCCCGAAGGGAGAAAGGCGGACAGGTATCCGGTAAGCGGCAGG
GTCGGAACAGGAGAGCGCACGAGGGAGCTTCCAGGGGGAAACGCCTGGTATCTTTATAGTCCTGTCGGGT
TTCGCCACCTCTGACTTGAGCGTCGATTTTTGTGATGCTCGTCAGGGGGGCGGAGCCTATGGAAAAACGC
CAGCAACGCGGCCTTTTTACGGTTCCTGGCCTTTTGCTGGCCTTTTGCTCACATGTTCTTTCCTGCGTTA
TCCCCTGATTCTGTGGATAACCGTATTACCGCCATGCATTAGTTATTAATAGTAATCAATTACGGGG
